Addgene plasmid #46116: pattB-synaptobrevin-7m1-QFBDADM1-hsp70
Depositing lab: Christopher Potter. Depositing organization: Johns Hopkins University and School of Medicine. Publication: Improved and expanded Q-system reagents for genetic manipulations. Riabinina O, Luginbuhl D, Marr E, Liu S, Wu MN, Luo L, Potter CJ. Nat Methods. 2015 Jan 12. doi: 10.1038/nmeth.3250. PubMed 25581800.
Backbone
  Vector backbone: pattB
  Backbone size w/o insert (bp): 7400
  Total vector size (bp): 10629
  Modifications to backbone: Introduced synaptobrevin promoter
  Vector type: Insect Expression
  Selectable markers: white
Growth in bacteria
  Bacterial resistance: Ampicillin, 100 μg/mL
  Growth temperature: 37°C
  Growth strain: DH5alpha
  Copy number: Unknown
Gene/Insert
  Gene/Insert name: QF#7m1 (alt names: QF#7 activation domain m1; QF DNA binding domain)
  Species: Synthetic
  Insert size (bp): 1062
  Cloning method: Restriction Enzyme; 5′ cloning site EcoRI (not destroyed); 3′ cloning site AatII (not destroyed)
  Sequencing primers: 5′ SYBFOR5: TGGAAGACAGTGAAAGAGGC; 3′ hsp70REV-SEQ:GCAAACTCACTCCCTGACA
Terms and licenses: Academic/Nonprofit Terms; Industry Terms: Not Available to Industry
Depositor comments: Please see this additional reference https://www.ncbi.nlm.nih.gov/pubmed/20434990 for more information on the Q-system.
How to cite: pattB-synaptobrevin-7m1-QFBDADM1-hsp70 was a gift from Christopher Potter (Addgene plasmid # 46116 ; http://n2t.net/addgene:46116 ; RRID:Addgene_46116)
