[The description below was written by a language model from this plasmid's Addgene catalogue record and pLannotate feature annotations shown in this document.]
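Description:
pattB-synaptobrevin-7m1-QFBDADM1-hsp70 is a Drosophila transgenesis and insect expression plasmid of about 10.6 kb, built on the pattB backbone for site-specific integration into the fly genome. It carries a φC31 integrase attB site, which recombines with a genomic attP landing site, and a mini-white gene, which serves as the eye-colour marker for identifying transformants. A single loxP site lies just downstream of mini-white. In E. coli the plasmid replicates from a high-copy ColE1/pUC-type origin and is selected with ampicillin through the AmpR (β-lactamase) cassette. An f1 origin, lacZα and lac regulatory remnants, and flanking T7 and T3 promoters are carried over from the parental cloning vector.

The payload is QF#7m1, a synthetic insert of roughly 1.1 kb. According to its alternative names, it combines the QF DNA-binding domain with a modified activation domain ("m1"). It was cloned between EcoRI and AatII sites, downstream of a synaptobrevin promoter that was introduced into the backbone. The construct name and the reverse sequencing primer indicate an hsp70-derived sequence at the 3′ end, presumably a terminator, although the record does not describe it. The automated feature table does not annotate the promoter, the QF variant or the hsp70 element. The region between loxP and attB, where they presumably lie, shows only a fragment matching the Drosophila metl gene, which may be genomic sequence brought in with the promoter fragment.

The plasmid belongs to a set of improved Q-system reagents. In this binary expression system, QF-type transactivators drive reporters or effectors placed under QUAS control. With a synaptobrevin promoter, this construct would be expected to express the QF variant broadly in neurons, and it was probably used to test or deploy the engineered transactivator.
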