Features (pLannotate 1.2.2; 15 found; start..end, strand, type, name):
      4..432     +  rep_origin     f1 ori (sequence partly withheld): f1 bacteriophage origin of replication; arrow indicates direction of (+) strand synthesis
    463..620     -  CDS            lacZα (fragment): LacZα fragment of β-galactosidase; lacZ fragment
    623..641     +  promoter       T7 promoter: promoter for bacteriophage T7 RNA polymerase
    666..4802    +  gene           mini-white: white; This modified version of the white gene lacks part of the first intron.
   4809..4842    -  protein_bind   loxP: Cre-mediated recombination occurs in the 8-bp core sequence (GCATACAT). Cre recombinase
   4856..5602    +  CDS            metl (fragment): METL_DROME - Experimental evidence at protein level: Swiss-Prot protein existence level 1. Probable methyltransferase. From Drosophila melanogaster (Fruit fly).
   8153..8222    +  protein_bind   attB: attB site for the φC31 integrase (Groth et al., 2000) phage φC31 integrase
   8441..8459    -  promoter       T3 promoter: promoter for bacteriophage T3 RNA polymerase
   8504..8520    -  protein_bind   lac operator: The lac repressor binds to the lac operator to inhibit transcription in E. coli. This inhibition can be relieved by adding lactose or isopropyl-β-D-thiogalactopyranoside (IPTG). lac repressor encoded by lacI
   8528..8558    -  promoter       lac promoter: promoter for the E. coli lac operon
   8573..8594    -  protein_bind   CAP binding site: CAP binding activates transcription in the presence of cAMP. E. coli catabolite activator protein
   8607..8699    -  CDS            lacI (fragment): lac repressor; lacI; The lac repressor binds to the lac operator to inhibit transcription in E. coli. This inhibition can be relieved by adding lactose or isopropyl-β-D-thiogalactopyranoside (IPTG).
   8882..9470    -  rep_origin     ori: high-copy-number ColE1/pMB1/pBR322/pUC origin of replication
   9641..10501   -  CDS            AmpR: β-lactamase; bla; confers resistance to ampicillin, carbenicillin, and related antibiotics
  10502..10606   -  promoter       AmpR promoter: bla
>Addgene plasmid #46116 | pattB-synaptobrevin-7m1-QFBDADM1-hsp70 | depositor full sequence | sequence record 65014 | pattB-synaptobrevin-7m1-QFBDADM1-hsp70 sequence 10629 bps
CTG
[124 nt withheld, positions 4-127]
C
[91 nt withheld, positions 129-219]
A
[49 nt withheld, positions 221-269]
CCTTTGACGTTGGAGTCCACGTTCTTT
[37 nt withheld, positions 297-333]
ACCCTATCTCGGTCTATTCTTTTGATTTATAAGGGATTTTGCCGATTTCGGCCTATTGGTTAAAAAATGA
GCTGATTTAACAAAAATTTAACGCGAATTTTAACAAAATATTAACGCTTACAATTTCCATTCGCCATTCA
GGCTGCGCAACTGTTGGGAAGGGCGATCGGTGCGGGCCTCTTCGCTATTACGCCAGCTGGCGAAAGGGGG
ATGTGCTGCAAGGCGATTAAGTTGGGTAACGCCAGGGTTTTCCCAGTCACGACGTTGTAAAACGACGGCC
AGTGAATTGTAATACGACTCACTATAGGGCGAATTGGGTACGTACCGGGCCCCTAGTATGTATGTAAGTT
AATAAAACCCATTTTTGCGGAAAGTAGATAAAAAAAACATTTTTTTTTTTTACTGCACTGGATATCATTG
AACTTATCTGATCAGTTTTAAATTTACTTCGATCCAAGGGTATTTGATGTACCAGGTTCTTTCGATTACC
TCTCACTCAAAATGACATTCCACTCAAAGTCAGCGCTGTTTGCCTCCTTCTCTGTCCACAGAAATATCGC
CGTCTCTTTCGCCGCTGCGTCCGCTATCTCTTTCGCCACCGTTTGTAGCGTTACGTAGCGTCAATGTCCG
CCTTCAGTTGCATTTTGTCAGCGGTTTCGTGACGAAGCTCCAAGCGGTTTACGCCATCAATTAAACACAA
AGTGCTGTGCCAAAACTCCTCTCGCTTCTTATTTTTGTTTGTTTTTTGAGTGATTGGGGTGGTGATTGGT
TTTGGGTGGGTAAGCAGGGGAAAGTGTGAAAAATCCCGGCAATGGGCCAAGAGGATCAGGAGCTATTAAT
TCGCGGAGGCAGCAAACACCCATCTGCCGAGCATCTGAACAATGTGAGTAGTACATGTGCATACATCTTA
AGTTCACTTGATCTATAGGAACTGCGATTGCAACATCAAATTGTCTGCGGCGTGAGAACTGCGACCCACA
AAAATCCCAAACCGCAATTGCACAAACAAATAGTGACACGAAACAGATTATTCTGGTAGCTGTTCTCGCT
ATATAAGACAATTTTTGAGATCATATCATGATCAAGACATCTAAAGGCATTCATTTTCGACTATATTCTT
TTTTACAAAAAATATAACAACCAGATATTTTAAGCTGATCCTAGATGCACAAAAAATAAATAAAAGTATA
AACCTACTTCGTAGGATACTTCGGGGTACTTTTTGTTCGGGGTTAGATGAGCATAACGCTTGTAGTTGAT
ATTTGAGATCCCCTATCATTGCAGGGTGACAGCGGAGCGGCTTCGCAGAGCTGCATTAACCAGGGCTTCG
GGCAGGCCAAAAACTACGGCACGCTCCGGCCACCCAGTCCGCCGGAGGACTCCGGTTCAGGGAGCGGCCA
ACTAGCCGAGAACCTCACCTATGCCTGGCACAATATGGACATCTTTGGGGCGGTCAATCAGCCGGGCTCC
GGATGGCGGCAGCTGGTCAACCGGACACGCGGACTATTCTGCAACGAGCGACACATACCGGCGCCCAGGA
AACATTTGCTCAAGAACGGTGAGTTTCTATTCGCAGTCGGCTGATCTGTGTGAAATCTTAATAAAGGGTC
CAATTACCAATTTGAAACTCAGTTTGCGGCGTGGCCTATCCGGGCGAACTTTTGGCCGTGATGGGCAGTT
CCGGTGCCGGAAAGACGACCCTGCTGAATGCCCTTGCCTTTCGATCGCCGCAGGGCATCCAAGTATCGCC
ATCCGGGATGCGACTGCTCAATGGCCAACCTGTGGACGCCAAGGAGATGCAGGCCAGGTGCGCCTATGTC
CAGCAGGATGACCTCTTTATCGGCTCCCTAACGGCCAGGGAACACCTGATTTTCCAGGCCATGGTGCGGA
TGCCACGACATCTGACCTATCGGCAGCGAGTGGCCCGCGTGGATCAGGTGATCCAGGAGCTTTCGCTCAG
CAAATGTCAGCACACGATCATCGGTGTGCCCGGCAGGGTGAAAGGTCTGTCCGGCGGAGAAAGGAAGCGT
CTGGCATTCGCCTCCGAGGCACTAACCGATCCGCCGCTTCTGATCTGCGATGAGCCCACCTCCGGACTGG
ACTCATTTACCGCCCACAGCGTCGTCCAGGTGCTGAAGAAGCTGTCGCAGAAGGGCAAGACCGTCATCCT
GACCATTCATCAGCCGTCTTCCGAGCTGTTTGAGCTCTTTGACAAGATCCTTCTGATGGCCGAGGGCAGG
GTAGCTTTCTTGGGCACTCCCAGCGAAGCCGTCGACTTCTTTTCCTAGTGAGTTCGATGTGTTTATTAAG
GGTATCTAGCATTACATTACATCTCAACTCCTATCCAGCGTGGGTGCCCAGTGTCCTACCAACTACAATC
CGGCGGACTTTTACGTACAGGTGTTGGCCGTTGTGCCCGGACGGGAGATCGAGTCCCGTGATCGGATCGC
CAAGATATGCGACAATTTTGCTATTAGCAAAGTAGCCCGGGATATGGAGCAGTTGTTGGCCACCAAAAAT
TTGGAGAAGCCACTGGAGCAGCCGGAGAATGGGTACACCTACAAGGCCACCTGGTTCATGCAGTTCCGGG
CGGTCCTGTGGCGATCCTGGCTGTCGGTGCTCAAGGAACCACTCCTCGTAAAAGTGCGACTTATTCAGAC
AACGGTGAGTGGTTCCAGTGGAAACAAATGATATAACGCTTACAATTCTTGGAAACAAATTCGCTAGATT
TTAGTTAGAATTGCCTGATTCCACACCCTTCTTAGTTTTTTTCAATGAGATGTATAGTTTATAGTTTTGC
AGAAAATAAATAAATTTCATTTAACTCGCGAACATGTTGAAGATATGAATATTAATGAGATGCGAGTAAC
ATTTTAATTTGCAGATGGTTGCCATCTTGATTGGCCTCATCTTTTTGGGCCAACAACTCACGCAAGTGGG
CGTGATGAATATCAACGGAGCCATCTTCCTCTTCCTGACCAACATGACCTTTCAAAACGTCTTTGCCACG
ATAAATGTAAGTCTTGTTTAGAATACATTTGCATATTAATAATTTACTAACTTTCTAATGAATCGATTCG
ATTTAGGTGTTCACCTCAGAGCTGCCAGTTTTTATGAGGGAGGCCCGAAGTCGACTTTATCGCTGTGACA
CATACTTTCTGGGCAAAACGATTGCCGAATTACCGCTTTTTCTCACAGTGCCACTGGTCTTCACGGCGAT
TGCCTATCCGATGATCGGACTGCGGGCCGGAGTGCTGCACTTCTTCAACTGCCTGGCGCTGGTCACTCTG
GTGGCCAATGTGTCAACGTCCTTCGGATATCTAATATCCTGCGCCAGCTCCTCGACCTCGATGGCGCTGT
CTGTGGGTCCGCCGGTTATCATACCATTCCTGCTCTTTGGCGGCTTCTTCTTGAACTCGGGCTCGGTGCC
AGTATACCTCAAATGGTTGTCGTACCTCTCATGGTTCCGTTACGCCAACGAGGGTCTGCTGATTAACCAA
TGGGCGGACGTGGAGCCGGGCGAAATTAGCTGCACATCGTCGAACACCACGTGCCCCAGTTCGGGCAAGG
TCATCCTGGAGACGCTTAACTTCTCCGCCGCCGATCTGCCGCTGGACTACGTGGGTCTGGCCATTCTCAT
CGTGAGCTTCCGGGTGCTCGCATATCTGGCTCTAAGACTTCGGGCCCGACGCAAGGAGTAGCCGACATAT
ATCCGAAATAACTGCTTGTTTTTTTTTTTTACCATTATTACCATCGTGTTTACTGTTTATTGCCCCCTCA
AAAAGCTAATGTAATTATATTTGTGCCAATAAAAACAAGATATGACCTATAGAATACAAGTATTTCCCCT
TCGAACATCCCCACAAGTAGACTTTGGATTTGTCTTCTAACCAAAAGACTTACACACCTGCATACCTTAC
ATCAAAAACTCGTTTATCGCTACATAAAACACCGGGATATATTTTTTATATACATACTTTTCAAATCGCG
CGCCCTCTTCATAATTCACCTCCACCACACCACGTTTCGTAGTTGCTCTTTCGCTGTCTCCCACCCGCTC
TCCGCAACACATTCACCTTTTGTTCGACGACCTTGGAGCGACTGTCGTTAGTTCCGCGCGATTCGGTTCG
CTCAAATGGTTCCGAGTGGTTCATTTCGTCTCAATAGAAATTAGTAATAAATATTTGTATGTACAATTTA
TTTGCTCCAATATATTTGTATATATTTCCCTCACAGCTATATTTATTCTAATTTAATATTATGACTTTTT
AAGGTAATTTTTTGTGACCTGTTCGGAGTGATTAGCGTTACAATTTGAACTGAAAGTGACATCCAGTGTT
TGTTCCTTGTGTAGATGCATCTCAAAAAAATGGTGGGCATAATAGTGTTGTTTATATATATCAAAAATAA
CAACTATAATAATAAGAATACATTTAATTTAGAAAATGCTTGGATTTCACTGGAACTAGGCTAGCATAAC
TTCGTATAATGTATGCTATACGAAGTTATGCTAGCGGATCCGACCTCAAAGATGGAAGCGGAGCAGAAGG
AGCGATTTCAGACAGACGCCCCCAAGTTTTGGGATTCCTTCTACGGCATTCACGACAACCGCTTCTTCAA
GGATCGCCACTGGCTGTTTACGGAGTTCCCCGAACTAGCTCCTCTGGCGGCGGATTCGGCGGTACTGCAA
CCACGTAGCATTTTCGAACTGGGCTGTGGAGTAGGAAACACAATTTTACCCCTTCTACAGTACAGCTCTG
AACCGCAGCTCAAGGTTTTCGGATGTGACTTCTCCGCCCGGGCCATTGAAATCCTGCGAAGCCAACGGCA
GTTCGACGAGAAGCGCTGCGAGGTGTTTGTCATGGATGCCACGCTGGATCATTGGCAGGTGCCCTTCGAG
GAAAACTCACAGGACATTATTGTGATGATTTTTGTGCTGTCCGCAATTGAGCCAAAGAAAATGCAGCGGG
TATTGGACAATTGCTATCGCTACCTGCGTCCCGGTGGCTTGCTCCTCTTCCGCGACTACGGACGATACGA
CCTGGCACAGCTGCGCTTCAAGAGCGGCAAGTGTATGGAGGACAACTTCTACGTGCGAGGCGACGGCACC
ATGGTGTACTTCTTCACGGAGGAAGAACTGCGGGGTATGATGACTCAAGCGGGGCTGCAGGAGGAGCAGC
TCATTGTGGACCGAAGACTGCAAGTTAATCGCTGTCGCGGCTTGAAAATGTACCGCGTGTGGATTCAGAC
AAAGTTCAGGAAACCGCTTTAAATCAATTTAGACGAATAGTTCTGTGCATTTTAAACCTTGTTCAAATCA
ATTGATATAATTATTTACACGATATATTTAAAAATACAAAGTTAAAACTTCAAACTGTAATATTACTAGA
ACTTTGAGCATTTCTTTTTCTTGATGGAAAGCCCGGCTTGTTTTTAAATTTCCCACCCCTTGGCCATCGG
CACTTGGAAATCGCTAAGGAAAAGCTTCTCGCTGGAACACCATTCGCTGCTGGCCATCCAGGCAGCTTTT
TCCCCAAATACACATAACAGTTAGGAAAGCTGCAAGTTTTCGCAGTTGGCCAAAAACGTCGTAAGTGAAA
ATTTTCCTGGTGCTGCGTAAAAAAATTCGTAAAATATTAGTTAAGCCTGGTTTTTGTAAACTCAAGTTGC
CCGAGCAAAAGTAAAGTGATTCTGATCAAAAGTGCTAAAACTGATTGATTAGGAAAACGAAGATCAAACG
AAATGTCAACCAAAGTCAGCGAAAACCCTTGTCGTGCAGAATTTCATTGATTTTTTCTTCTGAGCCCACG
TTGGCCAGTTGGGCACTTGAAATTATTTTTAAAACGTTTTGCATTTTGAAGACATCTTAGGTGCCCCTGG
GGGTATGCAACGGAAATGAGGAAGGACATGCCTCATGGCTGGGCGTGTTGCTGCCACCCAAATAGTCCTC
TTACGTCCCAATTAGAATCCCATAGCTGCCCATTTCAAGCATTAACCGATGTACTAAAAATAGTTGCAAC
TATTTTCGCACTCTATTCAGCAGCAGTTCCAGCGCTGAGCCAGAAAATTCCTGCGAAAGGCTGTCGTGGC
AAGTGTTACCCGCACACATACACATCATCCAGATCCAGCCAATCCCCCCGTGGAGTGGAGTGAATTTTCA
TTGACGACGGGGCGAAAAAGCTCTGGCGGAAGAGCGACAGAGAGAGAGAGAAACAGAGAGAGAGAGAGAG
AAGCGGCACTGAGAGCGCAACCCTCTAGAACAAAAACAACGAAACAGAGTTCAGCTGCACCACCACCCAC
TACCTACACCACCAACGCCACCACCGCCCACTGACCATCCCACATCCCGACCTGCGCCAGTGGAAGACAG
TGAAAGAGGCCAAGTGCATCGTGCATAGAGTACCTTCATCCTAATCATCGACAGCCGAATTCCAACATGC
CACCCAAGCGCAAAACGCTTAACGCTGCGGCTGAGGCTAACGCTCATGCCGACGGACACGCCGACGGAAA
CGCCGACGGACACGTGGCCAATACGGCCGCGTCCTCGAATAATGCGAGGTTCGCTGATCTCACTAACATC
GATACTCCGGGTCTGGGACCCACAACTACGACCCTGCTCGTGGAACCAGCACGCTCAAAGCGTCAACGAG
TGTCCCGCGCATGCGACCAGTGCCGTGCAGCCCGAGAGAAATGCGACGGAATACAGCCTGCGTGTTTCCC
GTGCGTTTCCCAGGGAAGGTCCTGCACTTATCAGGCTTCGCCGAAAAAGAGGGGAGTTCAAACCGGTTAT
ATTCGTACGCTGGAGCTCGCCCTCGCCTGGATGTTTGAAAATGTCGCGCGTTCCGAAGATGCCTTGCATA
ACCTCCTCGTCCGTGACGCCGGACAAGGATCAGCTCTGCTCGTTGGTAAAGATTCGCCGGCTGCCGAGCG
ACTCCATGCCCGTTGGGCTACTAGCCGTGTCAATAAGAGCATTACCCGCCTCCTCCGTCAGTTGGAGCTC
CCTCCTACCGCCACGGCTACGGCCTCGATAATGCCGCACGTGATGGAGCAGCCTCTCAGTACCAGCATTA
ACCCCGTCAACGACCGCTTCAACGGTATTCCCAACCCCACTCCGTATAACTCCGATGCAGCTCTCGATGC
TATCACTCAGACCAACGATTATGGAAGCGTAAATACACATGGTATCCTCTCTACTTACCCGCCACCGGCT
ACGCACCTTAATGAAGCTTCCGTCGCTCTCGCTCCCGGTGGCGCCCCCCCCCGACCGCCTCCTCCGTATG
TTGACAGCACGACCAATCACCCGCCGTACCACTCGAATCTGGTTCCAATGGCGAACTTTGGTTACTCGAC
CGTTGATTACGATGCCATGGTTGACGATTTGGCTAGCATTGAATACACGGACGCTGTGGATGTCGACCCA
CAGTTTATGACCAATCTGGGATTCGTTCCTGGATGTAACTTCTCCGACATTAATACATACAAAAAGAAGA
AATGATGACGTCTATCGATACCGTCGACTAAAGCCAAATAGAAAATTATTCAGTTCCTGGCTTAAGTTTT
TAAAAGTGATATTATTTATTTGGTTGTAACCAACCAAAAGAATGTAAATAACTAATACATAATTATGTTA
GTTTTAAGTTAGCAACAAATTGATTTTAGCTATATTAGCTACTTGGTTAATAAATAGAATATATTTATTT
AAAGATAATTGCGTTTTTATTGTCAGGGAGTGAGTTTGCTTAAAAACTCGTTTAGATCCGCGGCCGCGGC
TCGAGGGTACCTCTAGAGATCCACTAGTGTCGACGATGTAGGTCACGGTCTCGAAGCCGCGGTGCGGGTG
CCAGGGCGTGCCCTTGGGCTCCCCGGGCGCGTACTCCACCTCACCCATCTGGTCCATCATGATGAACGGG
TCGAGGTGGCGGTAGTTGATCCCGGCGAACGCGCGGCGCACCGGGAAGCCCTCGCCCTCGAAACCGCTGG
GCGCGGTGGTCACGGTGAGCACGGGACGTGCGACGGCGTCGGCGGGTGCGGATACGCGGGGCAGCGTCAG
CGGGTTCTCGACGGTCACGGCGGGCATGTCGACACTAGTTCTAGCCAGCTTTTGTTCCCTTTAGTGAGGG
TTAATTTCGAGCTTGGCGTAATCATGGTCATAGCTGTTTCCTGTGTGAAATTGTTATCCGCTCACAATTC
CACACAACATACGAGCCGGAAGCATAAAGTGTAAAGCCTGGGGTGCCTAATGAGTGAGCTAACTCACATT
AATTGCGTTGCGCTCACTGCCCGCTTTCCAGTCGGGAAACCTGTCGTGCCAGCTGCATTAATGAATCGGC
CAACGCGCGGGGAGAGGCGGTTTGCGTATTGGGCGCTCTTCCGCTTCCTCGCTCACTGACTCGCTGCGCT
CGGTCGTTCGGCTGCGGCGAGCGGTATCAGCTCACTCAAAGGCGGTAATACGGTTATCCACAGAATCAGG
GGATAACGCAGGAAAGAACATGTGAGCAAAAGGCCAGCAAAAGGCCAGGAACCGTAAAAAGGCCGCGTTG
CTGGCGTTTTTCCATAGGCTCCGCCCCCCTGACGAGCATCACAAAAATCGACGCTCAAGTCAGAGGTGGC
GAAACCCGACAGGACTATAAAGATACCAGGCGTTTCCCCCTGGAAGCTCCCTCGTGCGCTCTCCTGTTCC
GACCCTGCCGCTTACCGGATACCTGTCCGCCTTTCTCCCTTCGGGAAGCGTGGCGCTTTCTCATAGCTCA
CGCTGTAGGTATCTCAGTTCGGTGTAGGTCGTTCGCTCCAAGCTGGGCTGTGTGCACGAACCCCCCGTTC
AGCCCGACCGCTGCGCCTTATCCGGTAACTATCGTCTTGAGTCCAACCCGGTAAGACACGACTTATCGCC
ACTGGCAGCAGCCACTGGTAACAGGATTAGCAGAGCGAGGTATGTAGGCGGTGCTACAGAGTTCTTGAAG
TGGTGGCCTAACTACGGCTACACTAGAAGGACAGTATTTGGTATCTGCGCTCTGCTGAAGCCAGTTACCT
TCGGAAAAAGAGTTGGTAGCTCTTGATCCGGCAAACAAACCACCGCTGGTAGCGGTGGTTTTTTTGTTTG
CAAGCAGCAGATTACGCGCAGAAAAAAAGGATCTCAAGAAGATCCTTTGATCTTTTCTACGGGGTCTGAC
GCTCAGTGGAACGAAAACTCACGTTAAGGGATTTTGGTCATGAGATTATCAAAAAGGATCTTCACCTAGA
TCCTTTTAAATTAAAAATGAAGTTTTAAATCAATCTAAAGTATATATGAGTAAACTTGGTCTGACAGTTA
CCAATGCTTAATCAGTGAGGCACCTATCTCAGCGATCTGTCTATTTCGTTCATCCATAGTTGCCTGACTC
CCCGTCGTGTAGATAACTACGATACGGGAGGGCTTACCATCTGGCCCCAGTGCTGCAATGATACCGCGAG
ACCCACGCTCACCGGCTCCAGATTTATCAGCAATAAACCAGCCAGCCGGAAGGGCCGAGCGCAGAAGTGG
TCCTGCAACTTTATCCGCCTCCATCCAGTCTATTAATTGTTGCCGGGAAGCTAGAGTAAGTAGTTCGCCA
GTTAATAGTTTGCGCAACGTTGTTGCCATTGCTACAGGCATCGTGGTGTCACGCTCGTCGTTTGGTATGG
CTTCATTCAGCTCCGGTTCCCAACGATCAAGGCGAGTTACATGATCCCCCATGTTGTGCAAAAAAGCGGT
TAGCTCCTTCGGTCCTCCGATCGTTGTCAGAAGTAAGTTGGCCGCAGTGTTATCACTCATGGTTATGGCA
GCACTGCATAATTCTCTTACTGTCATGCCATCCGTAAGATGCTTTTCTGTGACTGGTGAGTACTCAACCA
AGTCATTCTGAGAATAGTGTATGCGGCGACCGAGTTGCTCTTGCCCGGCGTCAATACGGGATAATACCGC
GCCACATAGCAGAACTTTAAAAGTGCTCATCATTGGAAAACGTTCTTCGGGGCGAAAACTCTCAAGGATC
TTACCGCTGTTGAGATCCAGTTCGATGTAACCCACTCGTGCACCCAACTGATCTTCAGCATCTTTTACTT
TCACCAGCGTTTCTGGGTGAGCAAAAACAGGAAGGCAAAATGCCGCAAAAAAGGGAATAAGGGCGACACG
GAAATGTTGAATACTCATACTCTTCCTTTTTCAATATTATTGAAGCATTTATCAGGGTTATTGTCTCATG
AGCGGATACATATTTGAATGTATTTAGAAAAATAAACAAATAGGGGTTCCGCGCACATTTCCCCGAAAAG
TGCCAC
