>Addgene plasmid #46116 | pattB-synaptobrevin-7m1-QFBDADM1-hsp70 | addgene partial sequence | sequence record 68123 | SYBFOR5
ATCATCGACAGCCGAATTCCAACATGCCACCCAAGCGCAAAACGCTTAACGCTGCGGCTGAGGCTAACGC
TCATGCCGACGGACACGCCGACGGAAACGCCGACGGACACGTGGCCAATACGGCCGCGTCCTCGAATAAT
GCGAGGTTCGCTGATCTCACTAACATCGATACTCCGGGTCTGGGACCCACAACTACGACCCTGCTCGTGG
AACCAGCACGCTCAAAGCGTCAACGAGTGTCCCGCGCATGCGACCAGTGCCGTGCAGCCCGAGAGAAATG
CGACGGAATACAGCCTGCGTGTTTCCCGTGCGTTTCCCAGGGAAGGTCCTGCACTTATCAGGCTTCGCCG
AAAAAGAGGGGAGTTCAAACCGGTTATATTCGTACGCTGGAGCTCGCCCTCGCCTGGATGTTTGAAAATG
TCGCGCGTTCCGAAGATGCCTTGCATAACCTCCTCGTCCGTGACGCCGGACAAGGATCAGCTCTGCTCGT
TGGTAAAGATTCGCCGGCTGCCGAGCGACTCCATGCCCGTTGGGCTACTAGCCGTGTCAATAAGAGCATT
ACCCGCCTCCTCCGTCAGTTGGAGCTCCCTCCTACCGCCACGGCTACGGCCTCGATAATGCCGCACGTGA
TGGAGCAGCCTCTCAGTACCAGCATTAACCCCGTCAACGACCGCTTCAACGGTATTCCCAACCCCACTCC
GTATAACTCCGATGCAGCTCTCGATGCTATCACTCAGACCAACGATTATGGAAGCGTAAATACACATGGT
ATCCTCTCTACTTACCCGCCACCGGCTACGCACCTTAATGAAGCTTCCGTCGCTCTCGCTCCCGGTGGCG
CCCCCCCCCGA
