>Addgene plasmid #46116 | pattB-synaptobrevin-7m1-QFBDADM1-hsp70 | addgene partial sequence | sequence record 68393 | hsp70REV-SEQ 5'-GCAAACTCACTCCCTGACA-3'
AATATATTCTATTTATTAACCAAGTAGCTAATATAGCTAAAATCAATTTGTTGCTAACTTAAAACTAACA
TAATTATGTATTAGTTATTTACATTCTTTTGGTTGGTTACAACCAAATAAATAATATCACTTTTAAAAAC
TTAAGCCAGGAACTGAATAATTTTCTATTTGGCTTTAGTCGACGGTATCGATAGACGTCATCATTTCTTC
TTTTTGTATGTATTAATGTCGGAGAAGTTACATCCAGGAACGAATCCCAGATTGGTCATAAACTGTGGGT
CGACATCCACAGCGTCCGTGTATTCAATGCTAGCCAAATCGTCAACCATGGCATCGTAATCAACGGTCGA
GTAACCAAAGTTCGCCATTGGAACCAGATTCGAGTGGTACGGCGGGTGATTGGTCGTGCTGTCAACATAC
GGAGGAGGCGGTCGGGGGGGGGCGCCACCGGGAGCGAGAGCGACGGAAGCTTCATTAAGGTGCGTAGCCG
GTGGCGGGTAAGTAGAGAGGATACCATGTGTATTTACGCTTCCATAATCGTTGGTCTGAGTGATAGCATC
GAGAGCTGCATCGGANTTATACGGAGTGGGGTTGGGAATACCGTTGAAGCGGTCGTTGACGGGGTTAATG
CTGGTACTGAGAGGCTGCTCCATCACGTGCGGCATTATCGAGGCCGTANCCGTGGCGGTAGGAGGGAGCT
CCAACTGACGGANGAGGCGGGTAATGCTCTTATTGACACGGCTAGTAGCCCAACGGGCATGGAGTCGCTC
GGCAGCCGGCGAATCTTTACCAACGAGCAGAGCTGATCCTTGTCCGGCGTCACGGACGA
